Addgene plasmid #115005: AT5G43020 K6_pECIA2
Purpose: Bait vector AT5G43020 K6_pECIA2 should be used with prey vector AT5G43020 K6_pECIA14.
Depositing lab: Youssef Belkhadir. Depositing organization: Gregor Mendel Institute of Molecular Plant Biology. Publication: An extracellular network of Arabidopsis leucine-rich repeat receptor kinases. Smakowska-Luzan E, Mott GA, Parys K, Stegmann M, Howton TC, Layeghifard M, Neuhold J, Lehner A, Kong J, Grunwald K, Weinberger N, Satbhai SB, Mayer D, Busch W, Madalinski M, Stolt-Bergner P, Provart NJ, Mukhtar MS, Zipfel C, Desveaux D, Guttman DS, Belkhadir Y. Nature. 2018 Jan 18;553(7688):342-346. doi: 10.1038/nature25184. Epub 2018 Jan 10. PubMed 29320478.
Backbone
  Vector backbone: pECIA2
  Backbone manufacturer: Chris Garcia (Addgene plasmid # 47032)
  Vector type: Insect Expression
Growth in bacteria
  Bacterial resistance: Ampicillin, 100 μg/mL
  Growth temperature: 37°C
  Growth strain: DH5alpha
  Copy number: High Copy
Gene/Insert
  Gene/Insert name: AT5G43020
  Species: A. thaliana (mustard weed)
  Entrez Gene: AT5G43020 (a.k.a. AT5G43020, MMG4.2, MMG4_2)
  Promoter: Metallothionein (Copper-Inducible)
  Tag / fusion protein: Fc, V5 and hexahistidine tags (C terminal on backbone)
  Cloning method: Ligation Independent Cloning
Terms and licenses: Academic/Nonprofit Terms; Industry Terms: Not Available to Industry
Depositor comments: Plasmid for secreted expression in Drosophila cell culture by induction via CuSO4. Insert is an extracellular domain of indicated LRR-RK, C-terminally tagged with Fc, V5 and hexahistidine tags. Insert Protein Sequence: SNHTKRVFHSHRDVSALLRFKSKADLWNKINTSSHFCQWWGVTCYGNRVVRLVIEDLYLGGRLIPDSVNKLDQLRVLSLKNTSLTGPLPDFSGLVNLKSLFLDHNSFSGSFPLSVLAFHRLRTLDFSFNNLTGPIPSGLVLSDRLIYLRLDSNRFNGPVPPLNQSTLHTFNVSVNNLTGAVPVTTVLLRFGISSFLKNPNLCGEIVHKECNPRAKFFTPVTAAPSPKMVLGQIAQIGGARLSRPSQNK
How to cite: AT5G43020 K6_pECIA2 was a gift from Youssef Belkhadir (Addgene plasmid # 115005 ; http://n2t.net/addgene:115005 ; RRID:Addgene_115005)
