[The description below was written by a language model from this plasmid's Addgene catalogue record and pLannotate feature annotations shown in this document.]
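Description:
AT5G43020 K6_pECIA2 is an insect-cell expression plasmid built on the pECIA2 backbone for secreted production of a plant receptor ectodomain in Drosophila cell culture. It is propagated in E. coli as a high-copy plasmid through a ColE1/pUC-type origin and selected with ampicillin via the β-lactamase gene. The remaining bacterial features in the annotation (lac promoter and operator, and fragments of lacZα, lacI, rop and bom) are leftovers of the cloning-vector lineage and have no role in expression. The record shows no selectable marker for insect cells.

The expression cassette is driven by the Drosophila metallothionein promoter, which is induced by adding copper sulfate. This is followed by the Drosophila BiP signal sequence, which routes the product into the secretory pathway. The insert is the extracellular domain of the Arabidopsis thaliana leucine-rich repeat receptor kinase AT5G43020, introduced by ligation-independent cloning. It was not itself recognised by the automated annotation, but it presumably occupies the unannotated gap between the signal peptide and the tags. It is fused at its C terminus to a human IgG1 Fc fragment, a V5 epitope and a hexahistidine tag. The His tag is stated in the catalogue entry but is not listed in the feature table. An SV40 polyadenylation signal lies downstream of the cassette.

The plasmid is the "bait" member of a bait/prey pair and is meant to be used with the matching pECIA14 prey vector. The set was made for a systematic screen of extracellular interactions among Arabidopsis LRR receptor kinases. In such assays the Fc fusion typically allows capture of the secreted bait, while the V5 and His tags provide options for detection or purification.
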