Features (pLannotate 1.2.2; 17 found; start..end, strand, type, name):
     23..449     +  promoter       MT promoter: Drosophila metallothionein promoter
    467..520     +  sig_peptide    BiP signal sequence: Drosophila BiP signal sequence
   1247..1975    +  CDS            IGHG1 (fragment): IGHG1_HUMAN - Experimental evidence at protein level: Swiss-Prot protein existence level 1. Constant region of immunoglobulin heavy chains. Immunoglobulins, also known as antibodies, are membrane-bound or secreted glycoproteins produced by B lymphocytes. In the recognition phase of humoral immunity, the membrane-bound immunoglobulins serve as receptors which, upon binding of a specific antigen, trigger the clonal expansion and differentiation of B lymphocytes into immunoglobulins- secreting plasma cells. Secreted immunoglobulins mediate the effector phase of humoral immunity, which results in
   1994..2035    +  CDS            V5 tag: epitope tag from simian virus 5
   2135..2269    -  polyA_signal   SV40 poly(A) signal: SV40 polyadenylation signal
   2292..2376    -  CDS            large T antigen (fragment): large T antigen from SV40 (simian virus 40)
   2376..2400    +  misc_feature   MCS (fragment): pUC18/19 multiple cloning site
   2437..2453    -  protein_bind   lac operator: The lac repressor binds to the lac operator to inhibit transcription in E. coli. This inhibition can be relieved by adding lactose or isopropyl-β-D-thiogalactopyranoside (IPTG). lac repressor encoded by lacI
   2461..2491    -  promoter       lac promoter: promoter for the E. coli lac operon
   2506..2527    -  protein_bind   CAP binding site: CAP binding activates transcription in the presence of cAMP. E. coli catabolite activator protein
   2540..2632    -  CDS            lacI (fragment): lac repressor; lacI; The lac repressor binds to the lac operator to inhibit transcription in E. coli. This inhibition can be relieved by adding lactose or isopropyl-β-D-thiogalactopyranoside (IPTG).
   2815..3403    -  rep_origin     ori: high-copy-number ColE1/pMB1/pBR322/pUC origin of replication
   3574..4434    -  CDS            AmpR: β-lactamase; bla; confers resistance to ampicillin, carbenicillin, and related antibiotics
   4435..4539    -  promoter       AmpR promoter: bla
   4634..4669    +  CDS            rop (fragment): Rop protein, which maintains plasmids at low copy number; rop
   4771..4870    +  misc_feature   bom (fragment): basis of mobility region from pBR322
   4876..21      -  CDS            lacZα (fragment) (across the origin): LacZα fragment of β-galactosidase; lacZ fragment
>Addgene plasmid #115005 | AT5G43020 K6_pECIA2 | addgene full sequence | sequence record 296819 | Addgene NGS Result
GTAAAACGACGGCCAGTGAATTAATTCGTTGCAGGACAGGATGTGGTGCCCGATGTGACTAGCTCTTTGC
TGCAGGCCGTCCTATCCTCTGGTTCCGATAAGAGACCCAGAACTCCGGCCCCCCACCGCCCACCGCCACC
CCCATACATATGTGGTACGCAAGTAAGAGTGCCTGCGCATGCCCCATGTGCCCCACCAAGAGCTTTGCAT
CCCATACAAGTCCCCAAAGTGGAGAACCGAACCAATTCTTCGCGGGCAGAACAAAAGCTTCTGCACACGT
CTCCACTCGAATTTGGAGCCGGCCGGCGTGTGCAAAAGAGGTGAATCGAACGAAAGACCCGTGTGTAAAG
CCGCGTTTCCAAAATGTATAAAACCGAGAGCATCTGGCCAATGTGCATCAGTTGTGGTCAGCAGCAAAAT
CAAGTGAATCATCTCAGTGCAACTAAAGGGGGGATCCGATCTCAATATGAAGTTATGCATATTACTGGCC
GTCGTGGCCTTTGTTGGCCTCTCGCTCGGGTCCAACCACACAAAGCGCGTGTTTCATTCTCACCGTGACG
TTTCTGCTTTGTTACGTTTTAAATCCAAAGCTGATTTATGGAACAAGATAAACACGAGCTCTCATTTTTG
TCAATGGTGGGGTGTTACGTGTTATGGAAACAGAGTTGTTCGTTTGGTTATTGAAGATCTTTATCTTGGA
GGGCGACTCATTCCTGACTCAGTTAATAAACTCGACCAGCTTCGAGTTCTGAGTCTCAAGAACACTTCCT
TAACCGGACCGTTACCAGATTTCTCCGGTTTGGTTAATCTCAAATCATTATTCCTCGATCACAACTCTTT
TTCCGGTTCGTTTCCTCTCTCGGTTCTCGCTTTTCACCGGTTAAGAACTCTCGATTTCTCCTTCAATAAC
CTCACCGGTCCAATCCCATCCGGTTTAGTTCTCTCCGACCGGTTGATTTATCTCCGACTTGATTCGAATC
GGTTCAACGGTCCCGTCCCGCCTTTAAACCAATCCACGCTTCATACATTCAATGTTTCGGTTAACAACTT
AACCGGTGCTGTACCGGTGACAACCGTTCTGTTACGATTCGGTATTTCTTCATTTCTCAAAAACCCTAAT
CTCTGCGGTGAGATTGTTCACAAAGAATGCAATCCGAGAGCCAAATTCTTCACTCCGGTAACGGCGGCGC
CGTCACCGAAGATGGTTCTCGGTCAAATAGCGCAAATAGGCGGCGCAAGATTATCCCGGCCAAGTCAAAA
CAAACTGGAGGTGCTGTTCCAGGGACCAGGGAGCGACAAAACTCACACATGCCCACCGTGCCCAGCACCT
GAACTCCTGGGGGGACCGTCAGTCTTCCTCTTCCCCCCAAAACCCAAGGACACCCTCATGATCTCCCGGA
CCCCTGAGGTCACATGCGTGGTGGTGGACGTGAGCCACGAAGACCCTGAGGTCAAGTTCAACTGGTACGT
GGACGGCGTGGAGGTGCATAATGCCAAGACAAAGCCGCGGGAGGAGCAGTACAACAGCACGTACCGTGTG
GTCAGCGTCCTCACCGTCCTGCACCAGGACTGGCTGAATGGCAAGGAGTACAAGTGCAAGGTCTCCAACA
AAGCCCTCCCAGCCCCCATCGAGAAAACCATCTCCAAAGCCAAAGGGCAGCCCCGAGAACCACAGGTGTA
CACCCTGCCCCCATCCCGGGAGGAGATGACCAAGAACCAGGTCAGCCTGACCTGCCTGGTCAAAGGCTTC
TATCCCAGCGACATCGCCGTGGAGTGGGAGAGCAATGGGCAGCCGGAGAACAACTACAAGACCACGCCTC
CCGTGCTGGACTCCGACGGCTCCTTCTTCCTCTACAGCAAGCTCACCGTGGACAAGAGCAGGTGGCAGCA
GGGGAACGTCTTCTCATGCTCCGTGATGCATGAGGGTCTGCACAACCACTACACGCAGAAGAGCCTCTCC
CTGTCTCCGGGTAAATCTAGAGGGCCCTTCGAAGGTAAGCCTATCCCTAACCCTCTCCTCGGTCTCGATT
CTACGCGTACCGGTCATCATCACCATCACCATTGAGTTTAAACCCGCTGATCAGCCTCGACTGTGCCTTC
TAAGGCCTGAGCTCGCTGATCAGCCTCGATCGAGGATCCAGACATGATAAGATACATTGATGAGTTTGGA
CAAACCACAACTAGAATGCAGTGAAAAAAATGCTTTATTTGTGAAATTTGTGATGCTATTGCTTTATTTG
TAACCATTATAAGCTGCAATAAACAAGTTAACAACAACAATTGCATTCATTTTATGTTTCAGGTTCAGGG
GGAGGTGTGGGAGGTTTTTTAAAGCAAGTAAAACCTCTACAAATGTGGTATGGCTGATTATGATCAGTCG
ACCTGCAGGCATGCAAGCTTGGCGTAATCATGGTCATAGCTGTTTCCTGTGTGAAATTGTTATCCGCTCA
CAATTCCACACAACATACGAGCCGGAAGCATAAAGTGTAAAGCCTGGGGTGCCTAATGAGTGAGCTAACT
CACATTAATTGCGTTGCGCTCACTGCCCGCTTTCCAGTCGGGAAACCTGTCGTGCCAGCTGCATTAATGA
ATCGGCCAACGCGCGGGGAGAGGCGGTTTGCGTATTGGGCGCTCTTCCGCTTCCTCGCTCACTGACTCGC
TGCGCTCGGTCGTTCGGCTGCGGCGAGCGGTATCAGCTCACTCAAAGGCGGTAATACGGTTATCCACAGA
ATCAGGGGATAACGCAGGAAAGAACATGTGAGCAAAAGGCCAGCAAAAGGCCAGGAACCGTAAAAAGGCC
GCGTTGCTGGCGTTTTTCCATAGGCTCCGCCCCCCTGACGAGCATCACAAAAATCGACGCTCAAGTCAGA
GGTGGCGAAACCCGACAGGACTATAAAGATACCAGGCGTTTCCCCCTGGAAGCTCCCTCGTGCGCTCTCC
TGTTCCGACCCTGCCGCTTACCGGATACCTGTCCGCCTTTCTCCCTTCGGGAAGCGTGGCGCTTTCTCAT
AGCTCACGCTGTAGGTATCTCAGTTCGGTGTAGGTCGTTCGCTCCAAGCTGGGCTGTGTGCACGAACCCC
CCGTTCAGCCCGACCGCTGCGCCTTATCCGGTAACTATCGTCTTGAGTCCAACCCGGTAAGACACGACTT
ATCGCCACTGGCAGCAGCCACTGGTAACAGGATTAGCAGAGCGAGGTATGTAGGCGGTGCTACAGAGTTC
TTGAAGTGGTGGCCTAACTACGGCTACACTAGAAGAACAGTATTTGGTATCTGCGCTCTGCTGAAGCCAG
TTACCTTCGGAAAAAGAGTTGGTAGCTCTTGATCCGGCAAACAAACCACCGCTGGTAGCGGTGGTTTTTT
TGTTTGCAAGCAGCAGATTACGCGCAGAAAAAAAGGATCTCAAGAAGATCCTTTGATCTTTTCTACGGGG
TCTGACGCTCAGTGGAACGAAAACTCACGTTAAGGGATTTTGGTCATGAGATTATCAAAAAGGATCTTCA
CCTAGATCCTTTTAAATTAAAAATGAAGTTTTAAATCAATCTAAAGTATATATGAGTAAACTTGGTCTGA
CAGTTACCAATGCTTAATCAGTGAGGCACCTATCTCAGCGATCTGTCTATTTCGTTCATCCATAGTTGCC
TGACTCCCCGTCGTGTAGATAACTACGATACGGGAGGGCTTACCATCTGGCCCCAGTGCTGCAATGATAC
CGCGAGACCCACGCTCACCGGCTCCAGATTTATCAGCAATAAACCAGCCAGCCGGAAGGGCCGAGCGCAG
AAGTGGTCCTGCAACTTTATCCGCCTCCATCCAGTCTATTAATTGTTGCCGGGAAGCTAGAGTAAGTAGT
TCGCCAGTTAATAGTTTGCGCAACGTTGTTGCCATTGCTACAGGCATCGTGGTGTCACGCTCGTCGTTTG
GTATGGCTTCATTCAGCTCCGGTTCCCAACGATCAAGGCGAGTTACATGATCCCCCATGTTGTGCAAAAA
AGCGGTTAGCTCCTTCGGTCCTCCGATCGTTGTCAGAAGTAAGTTGGCCGCAGTGTTATCACTCATGGTT
ATGGCAGCACTGCATAATTCTCTTACTGTCATGCCATCCGTAAGATGCTTTTCTGTGACTGGTGAGTACT
CAACCAAGTCATTCTGAGAATAGTGTATGCGGCGACCGAGTTGCTCTTGCCCGGCGTCAATACGGGATAA
TACCGCGCCACATAGCAGAACTTTAAAAGTGCTCATCATTGGAAAACGTTCTTCGGGGCGAAAACTCTCA
AGGATCTTACCGCTGTTGAGATCCAGTTCGATGTAACCCACTCGTGCACCCAACTGATCTTCAGCATCTT
TTACTTTCACCAGCGTTTCTGGGTGAGCAAAAACAGGAAGGCAAAATGCCGCAAAAAAGGGAATAAGGGC
GACACGGAAATGTTGAATACTCATACTCTTCCTTTTTCAATATTATTGAAGCATTTATCAGGGTTATTGT
CTCATGAGCGGATACATATTTGAATGTATTTAGAAAAATAAACAAATAGGGGTTCCGCGCACATTTCCCC
GAAAAGTGCCACCTGACGTCTAAGAAACCATTATTATCATGACATTAACCTATAAAAATAGGCGTATCAC
GAGGCCCTTTCGTCTCGCGCGTTTCGGTGATGACGGTGAAAACCTCTGACACATGCAGCTCCCGGAGACG
GTCACAGCTTGTCTGTAAGCGGATGCCGGGAGCAGACAAGCCCGTCAGGGCGCGTCAGCGGGTGTTGGCG
GGTGTCGGGGCTGGCTTAACTATGCGGCATCAGAGCAGATTGTACTGAGAGTGCACCATATGCGGTGTGA
AATACCGCACAGATGCGTAAGGAGAAAATACCGCATCAGGCGCCATTCGCCATTCAGGCTGCGCAACTGT
TGGGAAGGGCGATCGGTGCGGGCCTCTTCGCTATTACGCCAGCTGGCGAAAGGGGGATGTGCTGCAAGGC
GATTAAGTTGGGTAACGCCAGGGTTTTCCCAGTCACGACGTT
